Addgene plasmid #227838: pcDNA 3.3 C-FLAG PDZD8-WT
Purpose: Used for transfection of cells for expression of C-FLAG PDZD8-WT
Depositing lab: Sheng-cai Lin. Depositing organization: Xiamen University. Publication: AMPK targets PDZD8 to trigger carbon source shift from glucose to glutamine. Li M, Wang Y, Wei X, Cai WF, Wu J, Zhu M, Wang Y, Liu YH, Xiong J, Qu Q, Chen Y, Tian X, Yao L, Xie R, Li X, Chen S, Huang X, Zhang C, Xie C, Wu Y, Xu Z, Zhang B, Jiang B, Wang ZC, Li Q, Li G, Lin SY, Yu L, Piao HL, Deng X, Han J, Zhang CS, Lin SC. Cell Res. 2024 Jun 19. doi: 10.1038/s41422-024-00985-6. PubMed 38898113.
Backbone
  Vector backbone: pcDNA
  Vector type: Mammalian Expression
Growth in bacteria
  Bacterial resistance: Ampicillin, 100 μg/mL
  Growth temperature: 37°C
  Growth strain: DH5alpha
  Copy number: High Copy
Gene/Insert
  Gene/Insert name: PDZD8
  Species: H. sapiens (human)
  Entrez Gene: PDZD8 (a.k.a. IDDADF, PDZK8)
  Tag / fusion protein: FLAG (C terminal on insert)
  Cloning method: Ligation Independent Cloning
Terms and licenses: Academic/Nonprofit Terms; Industry Terms: Not Available to Industry
How to cite: pcDNA 3.3 C-FLAG PDZD8-WT was a gift from Sheng-cai Lin (Addgene plasmid # 227838 ; http://n2t.net/addgene:227838 ; RRID:Addgene_227838)
