[The description below was written by a language model from this plasmid's Addgene catalogue record and pLannotate feature annotations shown in this document.]
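Description:
pcDNA 3.3 C-FLAG PDZD8-WT is a mammalian expression plasmid of about 8.9 kb, built on a pcDNA backbone, for expressing wild-type human PDZD8 with a C-terminal FLAG tag in transfected cells. It is propagated in E. coli as a high-copy plasmid through a ColE1/pUC-type origin and selected with ampicillin via the β-lactamase gene and its native promoter. An f1 phage origin is also present, along with remnants of cloning-vector sequence (a lac promoter/operator, a CAP binding site, and short lacI and bom fragments) that have no evident role in expression.

The expression cassette consists of the human cytomegalovirus immediate-early enhancer and promoter driving the full PDZD8 open reading frame. It is followed shortly downstream by a short FLAG epitope sequence, which the annotation software matched as a fragment of a 3xFLAG element, consistent with a single FLAG unit. Transcripts are terminated by the herpes simplex virus thymidine kinase polyadenylation signal; only a tiny bGH poly(A) fragment is detected nearby. A separate cassette places the neomycin phosphotransferase gene under the SV40 enhancer/early promoter with an SV40 poly(A) signal, which would allow G418 selection of stably transfected mammalian cells. A partial ble fragment sits after neo.

PDZD8 is annotated as a tethering protein that links endoplasmic reticulum and mitochondrial membranes and supports Ca2+ transfer between them. The record states the plasmid is used for transfection to express FLAG-tagged wild-type PDZD8. The associated study concerns AMPK targeting of PDZD8 in the shift from glucose to glutamine use. The tag allows detection or immunoprecipitation of the protein, and the "WT" designation suggests it serves as the reference for mutant versions, though the record does not describe these.
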