Features (pLannotate 1.2.2; 19 found; start..end, strand, type, name):
    733..837     -  promoter       AmpR promoter: bla
    896..948     -  misc_feature   bom (fragment): basis of mobility region from pBR322
   1103..1482    +  enhancer       CMV enhancer: human cytomegalovirus immediate early enhancer
   1483..1686    +  promoter       CMV promoter: human cytomegalovirus (CMV) immediate early promoter
   1813..5274    +  CDS            PDZD8: PDZD8_HUMAN - Also known as PDZK8. Experimental evidence at protein level: Swiss-Prot protein existence level 1. Molecular tethering protein that connects endoplasmic reticulum and mitochondria membranes (PubMed:29097544). PDZD8-dependent endoplasmic reticulum-mitochondria membrane tethering is essential for endoplasmic reticulum-mitochondria Ca(2+) transfer (PubMed:29097544). In neurons, involved in the regulation of dendritic Ca(2+) dynamics by regulating mitochondrial Ca(2+) uptake in neurons (PubMed:29097544). Plays an indirect role in the regulation of cell morphology and cytoskeletal org
   5295..5315    +  CDS            3xFLAG (fragment): three tandem FLAG® epitope tags
   5410..5458    +  polyA_signal   HSV TK poly(A) signal: herpes simplex virus thymidine kinase polyadenylation signal (Cole and Stacy, 1985)
   5549..5565    -  polyA_signal   bGH poly(A) signal (fragment): bovine growth hormone polyadenylation signal
   5660..6088    +  rep_origin     f1 ori (sequence partly withheld): f1 bacteriophage origin of replication; arrow indicates direction of (+) strand synthesis
   6102..6431    +  promoter       SV40 promoter: SV40 enhancer and early promoter
   6498..7289    +  CDS            neo: KKA2_KLEPN - Also known as kan, nptII. Experimental evidence at protein level: Swiss-Prot protein existence level 1. Resistance to kanamycin, neomycin, paromomycin, ribostamycin, butirosin and gentamicin B. From Klebsiella pneumoniae.
   7315..7473    +  CDS            ble (fragment): BLE_KLEPN - Experimental evidence at protein level: Swiss-Prot protein existence level 1. Binding protein with a strong affinity to the bleomycin family of antibiotics. Binds to CL990; an antimitotic-antibiotic compound. From Klebsiella pneumoniae.
   7468..7589    +  polyA_signal   SV40 poly(A) signal: SV40 polyadenylation signal
   7662..7678    -  protein_bind   lac operator: The lac repressor binds to the lac operator to inhibit transcription in E. coli. This inhibition can be relieved by adding lactose or isopropyl-β-D-thiogalactopyranoside (IPTG). lac repressor encoded by lacI
   7686..7716    -  promoter       lac promoter: promoter for the E. coli lac operon
   7731..7752    -  protein_bind   CAP binding site: CAP binding activates transcription in the presence of cAMP. E. coli catabolite activator protein
   7765..7857    -  CDS            lacI (fragment): lac repressor; lacI; The lac repressor binds to the lac operator to inhibit transcription in E. coli. This inhibition can be relieved by adding lactose or isopropyl-β-D-thiogalactopyranoside (IPTG).
   8040..8628    -  rep_origin     ori: high-copy-number ColE1/pMB1/pBR322/pUC origin of replication
   8799..732     -  CDS            AmpR (across the origin): β-lactamase; bla; confers resistance to ampicillin, carbenicillin, and related antibiotics
>Addgene plasmid #227838 | pcDNA 3.3 C-FLAG PDZD8-WT | addgene full sequence | sequence record 479448 | Addgene NGS Result
AATGATACCGCGAGACCCACGCTCACCGGCTCCAGATTTATCAGCAATAAACCAGCCAGCCGGAAGGGCC
GAGCGCAGAAGTGGTCCTGCAACTTTATCCGCCTCCATCCAGTCTATTAATTGTTGCCGGGAAGCTAGAG
TAAGTAGTTCGCCAGTTAATAGTTTGCGCAACGTTGTTGCCATTGCTACAGGCATCGTGGTGTCACGCTC
GTCGTTTGGTATGGCTTCATTCAGCTCCGGTTCCCAACGATCAAGGCGAGTTACATGATCCCCCATGTTG
TGCAAAAAAGCGGTTAGCTCCTTCGGTCCTCCGATCGTTGTCAGAAGTAAGTTGGCCGCAGTGTTATCAC
TCATGGTTATGGCAGCACTGCATAATTCTCTTACTGTCATGCCATCCGTAAGATGCTTTTCTGTGACTGG
TGAGTACTCAACCAAGTCATTCTGAGAATAGTGTATGCGGCGACCGAGTTGCTCTTGCCCGGCGTCAATA
CGGGATAATACCGCGCCACATAGCAGAACTTTAAAAGTGCTCATCATTGGAAAACGTTCTTCGGGGCGAA
AACTCTCAAGGATCTTACCGCTGTTGAGATCCAGTTCGATGTAACCCACTCGTGCACCCAACTGATCTTC
AGCATCTTTTACTTTCACCAGCGTTTCTGGGTGAGCAAAAACAGGAAGGCAAAATGCCGCAAAAAAGGGA
ATAAGGGCGACACGGAAATGTTGAATACTCATACTCTTCCTTTTTCAATATTATTGAAGCATTTATCAGG
GTTATTGTCTCATGAGCGGATACATATTTGAATGTATTTAGAAAAATAAACAAATAGGGGTTCCGCGCAC
ATTTCCCCGAAAAGTGCCACCTGACGTCGACGGATCGGGAGATCTCCCGATCCCCTATGGTGCACTCTCA
GTACAATCTGCTCTGATGCCGCATAGTTAAGCCAGTATCTGCTCCCTGCTTGTGTGTTGGAGGTCGCTGA
GTAGTGCGCGAGCAAAATTTAAGCTACAACAAGGCAAGGCTTGACCGACAATTGCATGAAGAATCTGCTT
AGGGTTAGGCGTTTTGCGCTGCTTCGCGATGTACGGGCCAGATATACGCGTTGACATTGATTATTGACTA
GTTATTAATAGTAATCAATTACGGGGTCATTAGTTCATAGCCCATATATGGAGTTCCGCGTTACATAACT
TACGGTAAATGGCCCGCCTGGCTGACCGCCCAACGACCCCCGCCCATTGACGTCAATAATGACGTATGTT
CCCATAGTAACGCCAATAGGGACTTTCCATTGACGTCAATGGGTGGAGTATTTACGGTAAACTGCCCACT
TGGCAGTACATCAAGTGTATCATATGCCAAGTACGCCCCCTATTGACGTCAATGACGGTAAATGGCCCGC
CTGGCATTATGCCCAGTACATGACCTTATGGGACTTTCCTACTTGGCAGTACATCTACGTATTAGTCATC
GCTATTACCATGGTGATGCGGTTTTGGCAGTACATCAATGGGCGTGGATAGCGGTTTGACTCACGGGGAT
TTCCAAGTCTCCACCCCATTGACGTCAATGGGAGTTTGTTTTGGCACCAAAATCAACGGGACTTTCCAAA
ATGTCGTAACAACTCCGCCCCATTGACGCAAATGGGCGGTAGGCGTGTACGGTGGGAGGTCTATATAAGC
AGAGCTCGTTTAGTGAACCGTCAGATCGCCTGGAGACGCCATCCACGCTGTTTTGACCTCCATAGAAGAC
ACCGGGACCGATCCAGCCTCCGGACTGAGCTCCTTAAGGTTAACTCTAGAGAATTCGGATCCATGGGGCT
GCTGCTCATGATCCTGGCGTCGGCCGTGCTGGGTTCCTTCCTCACGCTCCTCGCCCAGTTCTTCCTGCTG
TACCGCAGACAGCCCGAGCCGCCGGCGGACGAGGCCGCCCGCGCGGGCGAGGGCTTCCGCTACATCAAGC
CAGTGCCGGGCCTGCTCCTAAGGGAGTACCTTTATGGCGGCGGCCGGGATGAGGAGCCCTCCGGAGCGGC
CCCTGAGGGCGGCGCGACCCCCACCGCGGCCCCCGAGACCCCCGCCCCGCCGACGCGGGAGACTTGCTAC
TTCCTCAACGCCACCATCCTATTCCTGTTCCGGGAGTTGCGGGACACCGCGCTGACCCGCCGCTGGGTCA
CCAAGAAGATCAAGGTGGAGTTCGAGGAGCTGCTGCAGACCAAGACGGCCGGGCGCCTGCTGGAGGGGCT
GAGCCTGCGGGACGTGTTCCTGGGCGAGACGGTGCCCTTCATCAAGACCATCCGGCTCGTGCGGCCAGTC
GTGCCCTCGGCCACCGGGGAGCCCGATGGCCCTGAAGGGGAGGCGCTGCCCGCCGCCTGCCCCGAGGAGC
TGGCCTTCGAGGCGGAGGTGGAGTACAACGGGGGCTTCCACCTGGCCATCGACGTGGACCTGGTCTTCGG
CAAGTCCGCCTACTTGTTTGTCAAGCTGTCCCGCGTGGTGGGAAGGCTGCGCTTGGTCTTTACGCGCGTG
CCCTTCACCCACTGGTTCTTCTCCTTCGTGGAAGACCCGCTGATCGACTTCGAGGTGCGCTCCCAGTTTG
AAGGGCGGCCCATGCCCCAGCTCACCTCCATCATCGTCAACCAGCTCAAGAAGATCATCAAGCGCAAGCA
CACCCTACCGAATTACAAGATCAGGTTTAAGCCGTTTTTTCCATACCAGACCTTGCAAGGATTTGAAGAA
GATGAAGAGCATATCCATATACAACAATGGGCACTTACTGAAGGCCGTCTTAAAGTTACGTTGTTAGAAT
GTAGCAGGTTACTCATTTTTGGATCCTATGACAGAGAGGCAAATGTTCATTGTACACTTGAGTTAAGCAG
TAGTGTTTGGGAAGAAAAACAGAGGAGTTCTATTAAGACGGTTGAATTAATAAAAGGAAATTTACAAAGT
GTTGGACTTACACTTCGTCTTGTCCAGTCAACTGATGGGTATGCTGGGCACGTCATCATTGAAACTGTGG
CTCCAAACTCGCCTGCTGCAATTGCAGATCTTCAGCGGGGAGATCGACTTATCGCCATTGGAGGTGTGAA
AATCACATCAACACTGCAAGTGTTGAAGCTTATCAAGCAGGCTGGTGACCGAGTCCTGGTGTACTATGAA
AGGCCTGTTGGCCAGAGTAATCAAGGTGCAGTGCTGCAAGATAACTTTGGCCAGTTGGAAGAAAACTTTT
TGTCAAGCTCATGCCAATCGGGTTATGAAGAGGAAGCTGCCGGGTTGACAGTAGATACTGAAAGTAGAGA
GCTGGATTCTGAATTTGAAGACTTGGCAAGTGATGTCAGAGCACAAAATGAGTTCAAAGATGAGGCACAA
TCATTAAGTCATAGTCCCAAACGTGTTCCAACAACACTTTCTATTAAACCCCTTGGAGCTATATCACCAG
TTTTAAACCGTAAATTAGCTGTAGGAAGTCACCCACTACCACCGAAAATTCAGTCCAAAGATGGAAATAA
ACCTCCACCCCTAAAAACTTCTGAGATAACAGACCCAGCACAAGTGTCAAAACCAACCCAAGGATCTGCT
TTCAAACCACCTGTGCCACCACGACCACAAGCGAAAGTTCCTTTGCCTTCCGCCGATGCTCCAAATCAGG
CAGAACCAGATGTTCTCGTTGAAAAGCCAGAGAAGGTGGTGCCACCTCCTCTTGTAGATAAATCTGCTGA
AAAGCAAGCAAAAAATGTGGATGCCATAGACGATGCAGCTGCACCTAAGCAATTTTTAGCAAAGCAAGAA
GTGGCCAAAGATGTCACTTCAGAAACTTCCTGCCCTACTAAGGACAGTTCGGACGACCGTCAAACATGGG
AATCATCAGAAATTCTTTATCGTAATAAGCTAGGAAAATGGACAAGAACCAGAGCATCCTGTTTGTTTGA
CATAGAAGCCTGTCACAGGTACTTAAACATTGCATTGTGGTGCAGGGATCCTTTCAAGTTGGGAGGTCTC
ATCTGTTTGGGGCATGTTAGTTTAAAACTTGAAGATGTGGCTTTAGGATGCCTAGCTACATCAAACACGG
AATACCTTTCCAAATTGAGACTGGAAGCCCCCTCACCTAAGGCTATAGTCACTAGAACCGCACTACGCAA
TCTGAGTATGCAAAAGGGATTCAATGACAAATTTTGCTATGGTGACATTACTATTCACTTCAAATATTTG
AAAGAAGGAGAATCAGACCACCATGTAGTTACTAACGTAGAAAAAGAAAAAGAACCCCATTTGGTTGAAG
AAGTTTCTGTTCTCCCTAAAGAGGAGCAATTTGTTGGACAGATGGGTTTAACAGAAAACAAACACAGTTT
TCAGGATACTCAGTTCCAGAACCCAACATGGTGTGACTACTGTAAGAAAAAAGTTTGGACTAAAGCAGCT
TCCCAGTGTATGTTTTGTGCTTATGTTTGCCATAAAAAATGTCAAGAAAAGTGTCTAGCTGAGACTTCTG
TTTGTGGAGCAACTGATAGGCGAATAGACAGGACACTGAAAAACCTTAGGCTGGAAGGACAGGAAACCCT
CTTAGGCCTGCCTCCTCGTGTTGATGCTGAAGCTAGCAAGTCAGTCAATAAAACAACAGGTTTGACAAGG
CATATTATCAATACTAGTTCTCGTTTATTAAATTTGCGTCAAGTCTCTAAAACTCGCCTTTCTGAACCAG
GAACCGATCTCGTAGAACCTTCACCAAAACACACACCCAACACGTCAGACAACGAAGGCAGTGACACGGA
GGTCTGTGGTCCAAACAGTCCTTCTAAACGGGGAAACAGCACAGGAATAAAGTTAGTGAGAAAAGAGGGT
GGTCTGGATGACAGTGTTTTCATTGCAGTTAAAGAAATTGGTCGTGATCTGTACAGGGGCTTGCCTACAG
AGGAAAGGATCCAGAAACTAGAGTTCATGTTGGATAAGCTACAGAATGAAATTGATCAGGAGTTGGAACA
CAATAATTCCCTTGTTAGAGAAGAAAAAGAGACAACTGATACAAGGAAAAAATCACTTCTTTCTGCTGCC
TTAGCTAAATCAGGTGAAAGGCTACAAGCTCTAACACTTCTTATGATTCACTACAGAGCAGGCATTGAAG
ATATAGAAACTTTAGAAAGTCTGTCTTTAGACCAGCACTCCAAAAAAATAAGCAAGTACACAGATGATAC
AGAAGAAGACCTTGATAATGAAATAAGCCAACTAATAGACTCTCAGCCATTCAGCAGCATATCAGATGAC
TTATTTGGCCCATCCGAGTCTGTGCTCGAGCCATGGAAGCTTATGGACTACAAAGACGATGACGACAAGG
ATATCTAACTGACTGAACCGGTGGTACCAAACGGGGGAGGCTAACTGAAACACGGAAGGAGACAATACCG
GAAGGAACCCGCGCTATGACGGCAATAAAAAGACAGAATAAAACGCACGGGTGTTGGGTCGTTTGTTCAT
AAACGCGGGGTTCGGTCCCAGGGCTGGCACTCTGTCGATACCCCACCGAGACCCCATTGGGGCCAATACG
CCCGCGTTTCTTCCTTTTCCCCACCCCACCCCCCAAGTTCGGGTGAAGGCCCAGGGCTCGCAGCCAACGT
CGGGGCGGCAGGCCCTGCCATAGCAGATCTGCGCAGCTGGGGCTCTAGGGGGTATCCCC
[124 nt withheld, positions 5660-5783]
C
[91 nt withheld, positions 5785-5875]
A
[49 nt withheld, positions 5877-5925]
CCTTTGACGTTGGAGTCCACGTTCTTT
[37 nt withheld, positions 5953-5989]
ACCCTATCTCGGTCTATTCTTTTGATTTATAAGGGATTTTGCCGATTTCGGCCTATTGGTTAAAAAATGA
GCTGATTTAACAAAAATTTAACGCGAATTAATTCTGTGGAATGTGTGTCAGTTAGGGTGTGGAAAGTCCC
CAGGCTCCCCAGCAGGCAGAAGTATGCAAAGCATGCATCTCAATTAGTCAGCAACCAGGTGTGGAAAGTC
CCCAGGCTCCCCAGCAGGCAGAAGTATGCAAAGCATGCATCTCAATTAGTCAGCAACCATAGTCCCGCCC
CTAACTCCGCCCATCCCGCCCCTAACTCCGCCCAGTTCCGCCCATTCTCCGCCCCATGGCTGACTAATTT
TTTTTATTTATGCAGAGGCCGAGGCCGCCTCTGCCTCTGAGCTATTCCAGAAGTAGTGAGGAGGCTTTTT
TGGAGGCCTAGGCTTTTGCAAAAAGCTCCCGGGAGCTTGTATATCCATTTTCGGATCTGATCAAGAGACA
GGATGAGGATCGTTTCGCATGATTGAACAAGATGGATTGCACGCAGGTTCTCCGGCCGCTTGGGTGGAGA
GGCTATTCGGCTATGACTGGGCACAACAGACAATCGGCTGCTCTGATGCCGCCGTGTTCCGGCTGTCAGC
GCAGGGGCGCCCGGTTCTTTTTGTCAAGACCGACCTGTCCGGTGCCCTGAATGAACTGCAGGACGAGGCA
GCGCGGCTATCGTGGCTGGCCACGACGGGCGTTCCTTGCGCAGCTGTGCTCGACGTTGTCACTGAAGCGG
GAAGGGACTGGCTGCTATTGGGCGAAGTGCCGGGGCAGGATCTCCTGTCATCTCACCTTGCTCCTGCCGA
GAAAGTATCCATCATGGCTGATGCAATGCGGCGGCTGCATACGCTTGATCCGGCTACCTGCCCATTCGAC
CACCAAGCGAAACATCGCATCGAGCGAGCACGTACTCGGATGGAAGCCGGTCTTGTCGATCAGGATGATC
TGGACGAAGAGCATCAGGGGCTCGCGCCAGCCGAACTGTTCGCCAGGCTCAAGGCGCGCATGCCCGACGG
CGAGGATCTCGTCGTGACCCATGGCGATGCCTGCTTGCCGAATATCATGGTGGAAAATGGCCGCTTTTCT
GGATTCATCGACTGTGGCCGGCTGGGTGTGGCGGACCGCTATCAGGACATAGCGTTGGCTACCCGTGATA
TTGCTGAAGAGCTTGGCGGCGAATGGGCTGACCGCTTCCTCGTGCTTTACGGTATCGCCGCTCCCGATTC
GCAGCGCATCGCCTTCTATCGCCTTCTTGACGAGTTCTTCTGAGCGGGACTCTGGGGTTCGCGAAATGAC
CGACCAAGCGACGCCCAACCTGCCATCACGAGATTTCGATTCCACCGCCGCCTTCTATGAAAGGTTGGGC
TTCGGAATCGTTTTCCGGGACGCCGGCTGGATGATCCTCCAGCGCGGGGATCTCATGCTGGAGTTCTTCG
CCCACCCCAACTTGTTTATTGCAGCTTATAATGGTTACAAATAAAGCAATAGCATCACAAATTTCACAAA
TAAAGCATTTTTTTCACTGCATTCTAGTTGTGGTTTGTCCAAACTCATCAATGTATCTTATCATGTCTGT
ATACCGTCGACCTCTAGCTAGAGCTTGGCGTAATCATGGTCATAGCTGTTTCCTGTGTGAAATTGTTATC
CGCTCACAATTCCACACAACATACGAGCCGGAAGCATAAAGTGTAAAGCCTGGGGTGCCTAATGAGTGAG
CTAACTCACATTAATTGCGTTGCGCTCACTGCCCGCTTTCCAGTCGGGAAACCTGTCGTGCCAGCTGCAT
TAATGAATCGGCCAACGCGCGGGGAGAGGCGGTTTGCGTATTGGGCGCTCTTCCGCTTCCTCGCTCACTG
ACTCGCTGCGCTCGGTCGTTCGGCTGCGGCGAGCGGTATCAGCTCACTCAAAGGCGGTAATACGGTTATC
CACAGAATCAGGGGATAACGCAGGAAAGAACATGTGAGCAAAAGGCCAGCAAAAGGCCAGGAACCGTAAA
AAGGCCGCGTTGCTGGCGTTTTTCCATAGGCTCCGCCCCCCTGACGAGCATCACAAAAATCGACGCTCAA
GTCAGAGGTGGCGAAACCCGACAGGACTATAAAGATACCAGGCGTTTCCCCCTGGAAGCTCCCTCGTGCG
CTCTCCTGTTCCGACCCTGCCGCTTACCGGATACCTGTCCGCCTTTCTCCCTTCGGGAAGCGTGGCGCTT
TCTCATAGCTCACGCTGTAGGTATCTCAGTTCGGTGTAGGTCGTTCGCTCCAAGCTGGGCTGTGTGCACG
AACCCCCCGTTCAGCCCGACCGCTGCGCCTTATCCGGTAACTATCGTCTTGAGTCCAACCCGGTAAGACA
CGACTTATCGCCACTGGCAGCAGCCACTGGTAACAGGATTAGCAGAGCGAGGTATGTAGGCGGTGCTACA
GAGTTCTTGAAGTGGTGGCCTAACTACGGCTACACTAGAAGAACAGTATTTGGTATCTGCGCTCTGCTGA
AGCCAGTTACCTTCGGAAAAAGAGTTGGTAGCTCTTGATCCGGCAAACAAACCACCGCTGGTAGCGGTGG
TTTTTTTGTTTGCAAGCAGCAGATTACGCGCAGAAAAAAAGGATCTCAAGAAGATCCTTTGATCTTTTCT
ACGGGGTCTGACGCTCAGTGGAACGAAAACTCACGTTAAGGGATTTTGGTCATGAGATTATCAAAAAGGA
TCTTCACCTAGATCCTTTTAAATTAAAAATGAAGTTTTAAATCAATCTAAAGTATATATGAGTAAACTTG
GTCTGACAGTTACCAATGCTTAATCAGTGAGGCACCTATCTCAGCGATCTGTCTATTTCGTTCATCCATA
GTTGCCTGACTCCCCGTCGTGTAGATAACTACGATACGGGAGGGCTTACCATCTGGCCCCAGTGCTGC
